>Addgene plasmid #182403 | pRSFDuet-1_VNp-StefinA | addgene full sequence | sequence record 360649 | Addgene NGS Result
GGGGAATTGTGAGCGGATAACAATTCCCCTGTAGAAATAATTTTGTTTAACTTTAATAAGGAGATATACC
ATGGGCAGCAGCCATCACCATCATCACCACAGCCAGGATCCGAATTCGAGCTCGGCGCGCCTGCAGGTCG
ACAAGCTTGCGGCCGCATAATGCTTAAGTCGAACAGAAAGTAATCGTATTGTACACGGCCGCATAATCGA
AATTAATACGACTCACTATAGGGGAATTGTGAGCGGATAACAATTCCCCATCTTAGTATATTAGTTAAGT
ATAAGAAGGAGATATACATATGGATGTATTCATGAAAGGACTTTCAAAGGCCAAGGAGGGAGTTGTGGCA
GCTGCTGAGAAAACCAAACAGGGTGTGGCAGAAGCAGCAGGAAAGACAAAAGAGGGTGTTCTCAGATCTG
GAGGAAGCGGAATGATTCCCGGCGGTTTATCAGAGGCAAAACCCGCGACGCCAGAGATTCAAGAAATCGT
CGACAAAGTTAAACCGCAATTGGAAGAGAAGACCAATGAAACTTATGGCAAGTTAGAGGCCGTTCAATAC
AAGACCCAAGTTGTTGCCGGCACGAATTATTACATTAAGGTTCGTGCGGGCGACAATAAGTACATGCACC
TCAAGGTCTTTAAATCATTGCCTGGTCAGAATGAGGATCTCGTTTTAACGGGCTACCAAGTTGACAAGAA
TAAAGACGACGAACTCACTGGATTTGGTACCCATCATCATCATCATCATTAACTCGAGTCTGGTAAAGAA
ACCGCTGCTGCGAAATTTGAACGCCAGCACATGGACTCGTCTACTAGCGCAGCTTAATTAACCTAGGCTG
CTGCCACCGCTGAGCAATAACTAGCATAACCCCTTGGGGCCTCTAAACGGGTCTTGAGGGGTTTTTTGCT
GAAACCTCAGGCATTTGAGAAGCACACGGTCACACTGCTTCCGGTAGTCAATAAACCGGTAAACCAGCAA
TAGACATAAGCGGCTATTTAACGACCCTGCCCTGAACCGACGACAAGCTGACGACCGGGTCTCCGCAAGT
GGCACTTTTCGGGGAAATGTGCGCGGAACCCCTATTTGTTTATTTTTCTAAATACATTCAAATATGTATC
CGCTCATGAATTAATTCTTAGAAAAACTCATCGAGCATCAAATGAAACTGCAATTTATTCATATCAGGAT
TATCAATACCATATTTTTGAAAAAGCCGTTTCTGTAATGAAGGAGAAAACTCACCGAGGCAGTTCCATAG
GATGGCAAGATCCTGGTATCGGTCTGCGATTCCGACTCGTCCAACATCAATACAACCTATTAATTTCCCC
TCGTCAAAAATAAGGTTATCAAGTGAGAAATCACCATGAGTGACGACTGAATCCGGTGAGAATGGCAAAA
GTTTATGCATTTCTTTCCAGACTTGTTCAACAGGCCAGCCATTACGCTCGTCATCAAAATCACTCGCATC
AACCAAACCGTTATTCATTCGTGATTGCGCCTGAGCGAGACGAAATACGCGGTCGCTGTTAAAAGGACAA
TTACAAACAGGAATCGAATGCAACCGGCGCAGGAACACTGCCAGCGCATCAACAATATTTTCACCTGAAT
CAGGATATTCTTCTAATACCTGGAATGCTGTTTTCCCGGGGATCGCAGTGGTGAGTAACCATGCATCATC
AGGAGTACGGATAAAATGCTTGATGGTCGGAAGAGGCATAAATTCCGTCAGCCAGTTTAGTCTGACCATC
TCATCTGTAACATCATTGGCAACGCTACCTTTGCCATGTTTCAGAAACAACTCTGGCGCATCGGGCTTCC
CATACAATCGATAGATTGTCGCACCTGATTGCCCGACATTATCGCGAGCCCATTTATACCCATATAAATC
AGCATCCATGTTGGAATTTAATCGCGGCCTAGAGCAAGACGTTTCCCGTTGAATATGGCTCATACTCTTC
CTTTTTCAATATTATTGAAGCATTTATCAGGGTTATTGTCTCATGAGCGGATACATATTTGAATGTATTT
AGAAAAATAAACAAATAGGCATGCAGCGCTCTTCCGCTTCCTCGCTCACTGACTCGCTACGCTCGGTCGT
TCGACTGCGGCGAGCGGTGTCAGCTCACTCAAAAGCGGTAATACGGTTATCCACAGAATCAGGGGATAAA
GCCGGAAAGAACATGTGAGCAAAAAGCAAAGCACCGGAAGAAGCCAACGCCGCAGGCGTTTTTCCATAGG
CTCCGCCCCCCTGACGAGCATCACAAAAATCGACGCTCAAGCCAGAGGTGGCGAAACCCGACAGGACTAT
AAAGATACCAGGCGTTTCCCCCTGGAAGCTCCCTCGTGCGCTCTCCTGTTCCGACCCTGCCGCTTACCGG
ATACCTGTCCGCCTTTCTCCCTTCGGGAAGCGTGGCGCTTTCTCATAGCTCACGCTGTTGGTATCTCAGT
TCGGTGTAGGTCGTTCGCTCCAAGCTGGGCTGTGTGCACGAACCCCCCGTTCAGCCCGACCGCTGCGCCT
TATCCGGTAACTATCGTCTTGAGTCCAACCCGGTAAGACACGACTTATCGCCACTGGCAGCAGCCATTGG
TAACTGATTTAGAGGACTTTGTCTTGAAGTTATGCACCTGTTAAGGCTAAACTGAAAGAACAGATTTTGG
TGAGTGCGGTCCTCCAACCCACTTACCTTGGTTCAAAGAGTTGGTAGCTCAGCGAACCTTGAGAAAACCA
CCGTTGGTAGCGGTGGTTTTTCTTTATTTATGAGATGATGAATCAATCGGTCTATCAAGTCAACGAACAG
CTATTCCGTTACTCTAGATTTCAGTGCAATTTATCTCTTCAAATGTAGCACCTGAAGTCAGCCCCATACG
ATATAAGTTGTAATTCTCATGTTAGTCATGCCCCGCGCCCACCGGAAGGAGCTGACTGGGTTGAAGGCTC
TCAAGGGCATCGGTCGAGATCCCGGTGCCTAATGAGTGAGCTAACTTACATTAATTGCGTTGCGCTCACT
GCCCGCTTTCCAGTCGGGAAACCTGTCGTGCCAGCTGCATTAATGAATCGGCCAACGCGCGGGGAGAGGC
GGTTTGCGTATTGGGCGCCAGGGTGGTTTTTCTTTTCACCAGTGAGACGGGCAACAGCTGATTGCCCTTC
ACCGCCTGGCCCTGAGAGAGTTGCAGCAAGCGGTCCACGCTGGTTTGCCCCAGCAGGCGAAAATCCTGTT
TGATGGTGGTTAACGGCGGGATATAACATGAGCTGTCTTCGGTATCGTCGTATCCCACTACCGAGATGTC
CGCACCAACGCGCAGCCCGGACTCGGTAATGGCGCGCATTGCGCCCAGCGCCATCTGATCGTTGGCAACC
AGCATCGCAGTGGGAACGATGCCCTCATTCAGCATTTGCATGGTTTGTTGAAAACCGGACATGGCACTCC
AGTCGCCTTCCCGTTCCGCTATCGGCTGAATTTGATTGCGAGTGAGATATTTATGCCAGCCAGCCAGACG
CAGACGCGCCGAGACAGAACTTAATGGGCCCGCTAACAGCGCGATTTGCTGGTGACCCAATGCGACCAGA
TGCTCCACGCCCAGTCGCGTACCGTCTTCATGGGAGAAAATAATACTGTTGATGGGTGTCTGGTCAGAGA
CATCAAGAAATAACGCCGGAACATTAGTGCAGGCAGCTTCCACAGCAATGGCATCCTGGTCATCCAGCGG
ATAGTTAATGATCAGCCCACTGACGCGTTGCGCGAGAAGATTGTGCACCGCCGCTTTACAGGCTTCGACG
CCGCTTCGTTCTACCATCGACACCACCACGCTGGCACCCAGTTGATCGGCGCGAGATTTAATCGCCGCGA
CAATTTGCGACGGCGCGTGCAGGGCCAGACTGGAGGTGGCAACGCCAATCAGCAACGACTGTTTGCCCGC
CAGTTGTTGTGCCACGCGGTTGGGAATGTAATTCAGCTCCGCCATCGCCGCTTCCACTTTTTCCCGCGTT
TTCGCAGAAACGTGGCTGGCCTGGTTCACCACGCGGGAAACGGTCTGATAAGAGACACCGGCATACTCTG
CGACATCGTATAACGTTACTGGTTTCACATTCACCACCCTGAATTGACTCTCTTCCGGGCGCTATCATGC
CATACCGCGAAAGGTTTTGCGCCATTCGATGGTGTCCGGGATCTCGACGCTCTCCCTTATGCGACTCCTG
CATTAGGAAATTAATACGACTCACTATA
Features (pLannotate 1.2.2; 20 found; start..end, strand, type, name):
      3..27      +  protein_bind   lac operator: The lac repressor binds to the lac operator to inhibit transcription in E. coli. This inhibition can be relieved by adding lactose or isopropyl-β-D-thiogalactopyranoside (IPTG). lac repressor encoded by lacI
     42..64      +  RBS            RBS: efficient ribosome binding site from bacteriophage T7 gene 10 (Olins and Rangwala, 1989)
    214..232     +  promoter       T7 promoter: promoter for bacteriophage T7 RNA polymerase
    233..257     +  protein_bind   lac operator: The lac repressor binds to the lac operator to inhibit transcription in E. coli. This inhibition can be relieved by adding lactose or isopropyl-β-D-thiogalactopyranoside (IPTG). lac repressor encoded by lacI
    300..359     +  CDS            Sncb (fragment): SYUB_MOUSE - Experimental evidence at protein level: Swiss-Prot protein existence level 1. May be involved in neuronal plasticity. From Mus musculus (Mouse).
    432..725     +  CDS            CSTA: CYTA_HUMAN - Also known as STF1, STFA. Experimental evidence at protein level: Swiss-Prot protein existence level 1. This is an intracellular thiol proteinase inhibitor. Has an important role in desmosome-mediated cell-cell adhesion in the lower levels of the epidermis. From Homo sapiens (Human).
    732..749     +  CDS            capTEV™ (fragment): composite tag for in vivo biotinylation, TEV protease cleavage, and 6xHis tagging
    765..806     +  CDS            S-Tag (fragment): affinity and epitope tag derived from pancreatic ribonuclease A
    836..853     +  CDS            SET1 (fragment): solubility-enhancement tag derived from T7 phage gene 10B
    861..908     +  terminator     T7 terminator: transcription terminator for bacteriophage T7 RNA polymerase
   1072..1129    +  promoter       AmpR promoter (fragment): bla
   1138..1953    -  CDS            KanR: aminoglycoside phosphotransferase; aph(3')-Ia; confers resistance to kanamycin in bacteria or G418 (Geneticin®) in eukaryotes
   1954..2045    -  promoter       AmpR promoter: bla
   2061..2810    -  rep_origin     RSF ori: Plasmids containing the RSF 1030 origin of replication can be propagated in E. coli cells that contain additional plasmids with compatible origins.
   2893..2957    -  CDS            TcR (fragment): tetracycline efflux protein; tet; confers resistance to tetracycline
   2972..2993    -  protein_bind   CAP binding site: CAP binding activates transcription in the presence of cAMP. E. coli catabolite activator protein
   3006..4088    -  CDS            lacI: lac repressor; lacI; The lac repressor binds to the lac operator to inhibit transcription in E. coli. This inhibition can be relieved by adding lactose or isopropyl-β-D-thiogalactopyranoside (IPTG).
   4089..4166    -  promoter       lacI promoter: lacI
   4174..4209    -  CDS            TcR (fragment): tetracycline efflux protein; tet; confers resistance to tetracycline
   4212..2       +  promoter       T7 promoter (across the origin): promoter for bacteriophage T7 RNA polymerase
