[The description below was written by a language model from this plasmid's Addgene catalogue record and pLannotate feature annotations shown in this document.]
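Description:
pRSFDuet-1_VNp-StefinA is a bacterial expression plasmid built on the Novagen pRSFDuet-1 backbone, a 4.2 kb vector designed for T7-driven protein production in E. coli. It replicates from the RSF1030 origin, which gives a high copy number and is compatible with plasmids carrying other origin types, so it can be co-maintained with additional expression vectors. Selection is by kanamycin through an aminoglycoside phosphotransferase gene. The backbone also carries lacI with its own promoter, supplying lac repressor that binds the lac operators placed immediately downstream of each T7 promoter. Transcription therefore requires a host that provides T7 RNA polymerase and is induced with IPTG or lactose.

As a Duet vector it has two T7 promoter/lac operator units. The annotation shows the first followed only by a T7 gene 10 ribosome binding site with no annotated coding sequence, while the insert sits downstream of the second promoter. The open reading frame begins with the Vesicle Nucleating peptide (VNp), which the annotation software matches to a short synuclein-like fragment, followed by human stefin A (cystatin A, CSTA), an intracellular thiol protease inhibitor. Short features after CSTA are annotated as partial hits to a His-containing composite tag and to the vector's S-Tag, though the catalogue entry lists only the N-terminal VNp fusion, so whether these are translated is not stated. A T7 terminator closes the unit. The small TcR, SET1 and extra AmpR promoter fragments are likely incidental backbone matches.

According to the associated publication title, the VNp fusion approach is used for high-yield production of recombinant proteins packaged into vesicles from E. coli, with stefin A here serving as the cargo protein. The cloning sites used are not recorded.
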