Addgene plasmid #182403: pRSFDuet-1_VNp-StefinA
Purpose: Bacterial expression of Vesicle Nucleating peptide-stefinA fusion
Depositing lab: Dan Mulvihill. Depositing organization: London and South East University Group (LASE). Publication: High-yield vesicle-packaged recombinant protein production from E. coli. Eastwood TA, Baker K, Streather BR, Allen N, Wang L, Botchway SW, Brown IR, Hiscock JR, Lennon C, Mulvihill DP. Cell Rep Methods. 2023 Feb 2;3(2):100396. doi: 10.1016/j.crmeth.2023.100396. eCollection 2023 Feb 27. PubMed 36936078.
Backbone
  Vector backbone: pRSFDUET-1
  Backbone manufacturer: Novagen
  Vector type: Bacterial Expression
Growth in bacteria
  Bacterial resistance: Kanamycin, 50 μg/mL
  Growth temperature: 37°C
  Growth strain: DH5alpha
  Copy number: High Copy
Gene/Insert
  Gene/Insert name: VNp-stefin
  Species: H. sapiens (human)
  GenBank ID: UniProtKB: P01040
  Entrez Gene: CSTA (a.k.a. AREI, PSS4, STF1, STFA)
  Promoter: T7
  Tag / fusion protein: Vesicle Nucleating peptide (VNp) (N terminal on insert)
  Cloning method: Restriction Enzyme; 5′ cloning site Unknown (unknown if destroyed); 3′ cloning site Unknown (unknown if destroyed)
Resource information
  A portion of this plasmid was derived from a plasmid made by: Synthetic
Terms and licenses: Academic/Nonprofit Terms; Industry Terms: Not Available to Industry
How to cite: pRSFDuet-1_VNp-StefinA was a gift from Dan Mulvihill (Addgene plasmid # 182403 ; http://n2t.net/addgene:182403 ; RRID:Addgene_182403)
